>Addgene plasmid #138011 | pTJK643 | addgene full sequence | sequence record 275015 | Addgene NGS Result
GACATTGATTATTGACTAGTTATTAATAGTAATCAATTACGGGGTCATTAGTTCATAGCCCATATATGGA
GTTCCGCGTTACATAACTTACGGTAAATGGCCCGCCTGGCTGACCGCCCAACGACCCCCGCCCATTGACG
TCAATAATGACGTATGTTCCCATAGTAACGCCAATAGGGACTTTCCATTGACGTCAATGGGTGGAGTATT
TACGGTAAACTGCCCACTTGGCAGTACATCAAGTGTATCATATGCCAAGTACGCCCCCTATTGACGTCAA
TGACGGTAAATGGCCCGCCTGGCATTATGCCCAGTACATGACCTTATGGGACTTTCCTACTTGGCAGTAC
ATCTACGTATTAGTCATCGCTATTACCATGGTGATGCGGTTTTGGCAGTACATCAATGGGCGTGGATAGC
GGTTTGACTCACGGGGATTTCCAAGTCTCCACCCCATTGACGTCAATGGGAGTTTGTTTTGGCACCAAAA
TCAACGGGACTTTCCAAAATGTCGTAACAACTCCGCCCCATTGACGCAAATGGGCGGTAGGCGTGTACGG
TGGGAGGTCTATATAAGCAGCGCGTTTTGCCTGTACTGGGTCTCTCTGGTTAGACCAGATCTGAGCCTGG
GAGCTCTCTGGCTAACTAGGGAACCCACTGCTTAAGCCTCAATAAAGCTTGCCTTGAGTGCTTCAAGTAG
TGTGTGCCCGTCTGTTGTGTGACTCTGGTAACTAGAGATCCCTCAGACCCTTTTAGTCAGTGTGGAAAAT
CTCTAGCAGTGGCGCCCGAACAGGGACTTGAAAGCGAAAGGGAAACCAGAGGAGCTCTCTCGACGCAGGA
CTCGGCTTGCTGAAGCGCGCACGGCAAGAGGCGAGGGGCGGCGACTGGTGAGTACGCCAAAAATTTTGAC
TAGCGGAGGCTAGAAGGAGAGAGATGGGTGCGAGAGCGTCAGTATTAAGCGGGGGAGAATTAGATCGCGA
TGGGAAAAAATTCGGTTAAGGCCAGGGGGAAAGAAAAAATATAAATTAAAACATATAGTATGGGCAAGCA
GGGAGCTAGAACGATTCGCAGTTAATCCTGGCCTGTTAGAAACATCAGAAGGCTGTAGACAAATACTGGG
ACAGCTACAACCATCCCTTCAGACAGGATCAGAAGAACTTAGATCATTATATAATACAGTAGCAACCCTC
TATTGTGTGCATCAAAGGATAGAGATAAAAGACACCAAGGAAGCTTTAGACAAGATAGAGGAAGAGCAAA
ACAAAAGTAAGACCACCGCACAGCAAGCGGCCGCTGATCTTCAGACCTGGAGGAGGAGATATGAGGGACA
ATTGGAGAAGTGAATTATATAAATATAAAGTAGTAAAAATTGAACCATTAGGAGTAGCACCCACCAAGGC
AAAGAGAAGAGTGGTGCAGAGAGAAAAAAGAGCAGTGGGAATAGGAGCTTTGTTCCTTGGGTTCTTGGGA
GCAGCAGGAAGCACTATGGGCGCAGCGTCAATGACGCTGACGGTACAGGCCAGACAATTATTGTCTGGTA
TAGTGCAGCAGCAGAACAATTTGCTGAGGGCTATTGAGGCGCAACAGCATCTGTTGCAACTCACAGTCTG
GGGCATCAAGCAGCTCCAGGCAAGAATCCTGGCTGTGGAAAGATACCTAAAGGATCAACAGCTCCTGGGG
ATTTGGGGTTGCTCTGGAAAACTCATTTGCACCACTGCTGTGCCTTGGAATGCTAGTTGGAGTAATAAAT
CTCTGGAACAGATTTGGAATCACACGACCTGGATGGAGTGGGACAGAGAAATTAACAATTACACAAGCTT
AATACACTCCTTAATTGAAGAATCGCAAAACCAGCAAGAAAAGAATGAACAAGAATTATTGGAATTAGAT
AAATGGGCAAGTTTGTGGAATTGGTTTAACATAACAAATTGGCTGTGGTATATAAAATTATTCATAATGA
TAGTAGGAGGCTTGGTAGGTTTAAGAATAGTTTTTGCTGTACTTTCTATAGTGAATAGAGTTAGGCAGGG
ATATTCACCATTATCGTTTCAGACCCACCTCCCAACCCCGAGGGGACCCGACAGGCCCGAAGGAATAGAA
GAAGAAGGTGGAGAGAGAGACAGAGACAGATCCATTCGATTAGTGAACGGATCGGCACTGCGTGCGCCAA
TTCTGCAGACAAATGGCAGTATTCATCCACAATTTTAAAAGAAAAGGGGGGATTGGGGGGTACAGTGCAG
GGGAAAGAATAGTAGACATAATAGCAACAGACATACAAACTAAAGAATTACAAAAACAAATTACAAAAAT
TCAAAATTTTCGGGTTTATTACAGGGACAGCAGAGATCCAGTTTGGTTAATTAAGGTACCGAGGGCCTAT
TTCCCATGATTCCTTCATATTTGCATATACGATACAAGGCTGTTAGAGAGATAATTAGAATTAATTTGAC
TGTAAACACAAAGATATTAGTACAAAATACGTGACGTAGAAAGTAATAATTTCTTGGGTAGTTTGCAGTT
TTAAAATTATGTTTTAAAATGGACTATCATATGCTTACCGTAACTTGAAAGTATTTCGATTTCTTGGCTT
TATATATCTTGTGGAAAGGACGAAACACCGTGCTTCAAGGAGAAGTCGAGGTTTTAGAGCTAGAAATAGC
AAGTTAAAATAAGGCTAGTCCGTTATCAACTTGAAAAAGTGGCACCGAGTCGGTGCTTTTTTGAATTCGC
TAGCTAGGTCTTGAAAGGAGTGGGAATTGGCTCCGGTGCCCGTCAGTGGGCAGAGCGCACATCGCCCACA
GTCCCCGAGAAGTTGGGGGGAGGGGTCGGCAATTGATCCGGTGCCTAGAGAAGGTGGCGCGGGGTAAACT
GGGAAAGTGATGTCGTGTACTGGCTCCGCCTTTTTCCCGAGGGTGGGGGAGAACCGTATATAAGTGCAGT
AGTCGCCGTGAACGTTCTTTTTCGCAACGGGTTTGCCGCCAGAACACAGGACCGGTTCTAGAGCGCTGCC
ACCATGGACAAGAAGTACAGCATCGGCCTGGACATCGGCACCAACTCTGTGGGCTGGGCCGTGATCACCG
ACGAGTACAAGGTGCCCAGCAAGAAATTCAAGGTGCTGGGCAACACCGACCGGCACAGCATCAAGAAGAA
CCTGATCGGAGCCCTGCTGTTCGACAGCGGCGAAACAGCCGAGGCCACCCGGCTGAAGAGAACCGCCAGA
AGAAGATACACCAGACGGAAGAACCGGATCTGCTATCTGCAAGAGATCTTCAGCAACGAGATGGCCAAGG
TGGACGACAGCTTCTTCCACAGACTGGAAGAGTCCTTCCTGGTGGAAGAGGATAAGAAGCACGAGCGGCA
CCCCATCTTCGGCAACATCGTGGACGAGGTGGCCTACCACGAGAAGTACCCCACCATCTACCACCTGAGA
AAGAAACTGGTGGACAGCACCGACAAGGCCGACCTGCGGCTGATCTATCTGGCCCTGGCCCACATGATCA
AGTTCCGGGGCCACTTCCTGATCGAGGGCGACCTGAACCCCGACAACAGCGACGTGGACAAGCTGTTCAT
CCAGCTGGTGCAGACCTACAACCAGCTGTTCGAGGAAAACCCCATCAACGCCAGCGGCGTGGACGCCAAG
GCCATCCTGTCTGCCAGACTGAGCAAGAGCAGACGGCTGGAAAATCTGATCGCCCAGCTGCCCGGCGAGA
AGAAGAATGGCCTGTTCGGAAACCTGATTGCCCTGAGCCTGGGCCTGACCCCCAACTTCAAGAGCAACTT
CGACCTGGCCGAGGATGCCAAACTGCAGCTGAGCAAGGACACCTACGACGACGACCTGGACAACCTGCTG
GCCCAGATCGGCGACCAGTACGCCGACCTGTTTCTGGCCGCCAAGAACCTGTCCGACGCCATCCTGCTGA
GCGACATCCTGAGAGTGAACACCGAGATCACCAAGGCCCCCCTGAGCGCCTCTATGATCAAGAGATACGA
CGAGCACCACCAGGACCTGACCCTGCTGAAAGCTCTCGTGCGGCAGCAGCTGCCTGAGAAGTACAAAGAG
ATTTTCTTCGACCAGAGCAAGAACGGCTACGCCGGCTACATTGACGGCGGAGCCAGCCAGGAAGAGTTCT
ACAAGTTCATCAAGCCCATCCTGGAAAAGATGGACGGCACCGAGGAACTGCTCGTGAAGCTGAACAGAGA
GGACCTGCTGCGGAAGCAGCGGACCTTCGACAACGGCAGCATCCCCCACCAGATCCACCTGGGAGAGCTG
CACGCCATTCTGCGGCGGCAGGAAGATTTTTACCCATTCCTGAAGGACAACCGGGAAAAGATCGAGAAGA
TCCTGACCTTCCGCATCCCCTACTACGTGGGCCCTCTGGCCAGGGGAAACAGCAGATTCGCCTGGATGAC
CAGAAAGAGCGAGGAAACCATCACCCCCTGGAACTTCGAGGAAGTGGTGGACAAGGGCGCTTCCGCCCAG
AGCTTCATCGAGCGGATGACCAACTTCGATAAGAACCTGCCCAACGAGAAGGTGCTGCCCAAGCACAGCC
TGCTGTACGAGTACTTCACCGTGTATAACGAGCTGACCAAAGTGAAATACGTGACCGAGGGAATGAGAAA
GCCCGCCTTCCTGAGCGGCGAGCAGAAAAAGGCCATCGTGGACCTGCTGTTCAAGACCAACCGGAAAGTG
ACCGTGAAGCAGCTGAAAGAGGACTACTTCAAGAAAATCGAGTGCTTCGACTCCGTGGAAATCTCCGGCG
TGGAAGATCGGTTCAACGCCTCCCTGGGCACATACCACGATCTGCTGAAAATTATCAAGGACAAGGACTT
CCTGGACAATGAGGAAAACGAGGACATTCTGGAAGATATCGTGCTGACCCTGACACTGTTTGAGGACAGA
GAGATGATCGAGGAACGGCTGAAAACCTATGCCCACCTGTTCGACGACAAAGTGATGAAGCAGCTGAAGC
GGCGGAGATACACCGGCTGGGGCAGGCTGAGCCGGAAGCTGATCAACGGCATCCGGGACAAGCAGTCCGG
CAAGACAATCCTGGATTTCCTGAAGTCCGACGGCTTCGCCAACAGAAACTTCATGCAGCTGATCCACGAC
GACAGCCTGACCTTTAAAGAGGACATCCAGAAAGCCCAGGTGTCCGGCCAGGGCGATAGCCTGCACGAGC
ACATTGCCAATCTGGCCGGCAGCCCCGCCATTAAGAAGGGCATCCTGCAGACAGTGAAGGTGGTGGACGA
GCTCGTGAAAGTGATGGGCCGGCACAAGCCCGAGAACATCGTGATCGAAATGGCCAGAGAGAACCAGACC
ACCCAGAAGGGACAGAAGAACAGCCGCGAGAGAATGAAGCGGATCGAAGAGGGCATCAAAGAGCTGGGCA
GCCAGATCCTGAAAGAACACCCCGTGGAAAACACCCAGCTGCAGAACGAGAAGCTGTACCTGTACTACCT
GCAGAATGGGCGGGATATGTACGTGGACCAGGAACTGGACATCAACCGGCTGTCCGACTACGATGTGGAC
CATATCGTGCCTCAGAGCTTTCTGAAGGACGACTCCATCGACAACAAGGTGCTGACCAGAAGCGACAAGA
ACCGGGGCAAGAGCGACAACGTGCCCTCCGAAGAGGTCGTGAAGAAGATGAAGAACTACTGGCGGCAGCT
GCTGAACGCCAAGCTGATTACCCAGAGAAAGTTCGACAATCTGACCAAGGCCGAGAGAGGCGGCCTGAGC
GAACTGGATAAGGCCGGCTTCATCAAGAGACAGCTGGTGGAAACCCGGCAGATCACAAAGCACGTGGCAC
AGATCCTGGACTCCCGGATGAACACTAAGTACGACGAGAATGACAAGCTGATCCGGGAAGTGAAAGTGAT
CACCCTGAAGTCCAAGCTGGTGTCCGATTTCCGGAAGGATTTCCAGTTTTACAAAGTGCGCGAGATCAAC
AACTACCACCACGCCCACGACGCCTACCTGAACGCCGTCGTGGGAACCGCCCTGATCAAAAAGTACCCTA
AGCTGGAAAGCGAGTTCGTGTACGGCGACTACAAGGTGTACGACGTGCGGAAGATGATCGCCAAGAGCGA
GCAGGAAATCGGCAAGGCTACCGCCAAGTACTTCTTCTACAGCAACATCATGAACTTTTTCAAGACCGAG
ATTACCCTGGCCAACGGCGAGATCCGGAAGCGGCCTCTGATCGAGACAAACGGCGAAACCGGGGAGATCG
TGTGGGATAAGGGCCGGGATTTTGCCACCGTGCGGAAAGTGCTGAGCATGCCCCAAGTGAATATCGTGAA
AAAGACCGAGGTGCAGACAGGCGGCTTCAGCAAAGAGTCTATCCTGCCCAAGAGGAACAGCGATAAGCTG
ATCGCCAGAAAGAAGGACTGGGACCCTAAGAAGTACGGCGGCTTCGACAGCCCCACCGTGGCCTATTCTG
TGCTGGTGGTGGCCAAAGTGGAAAAGGGCAAGTCCAAGAAACTGAAGAGTGTGAAAGAGCTGCTGGGGAT
CACCATCATGGAAAGAAGCAGCTTCGAGAAGAATCCCATCGACTTTCTGGAAGCCAAGGGCTACAAAGAA
GTGAAAAAGGACCTGATCATCAAGCTGCCTAAGTACTCCCTGTTCGAGCTGGAAAACGGCCGGAAGAGAA
TGCTGGCCTCTGCCGGCGAACTGCAGAAGGGAAACGAACTGGCCCTGCCCTCCAAATATGTGAACTTCCT
GTACCTGGCCAGCCACTATGAGAAGCTGAAGGGCTCCCCCGAGGATAATGAGCAGAAACAGCTGTTTGTG
GAACAGCACAAGCACTACCTGGACGAGATCATCGAGCAGATCAGCGAGTTCTCCAAGAGAGTGATCCTGG
CCGACGCTAATCTGGACAAAGTGCTGTCCGCCTACAACAAGCACCGGGATAAGCCCATCAGAGAGCAGGC
CGAGAATATCATCCACCTGTTTACCCTGACCAATCTGGGAGCCCCTGCCGCCTTCAAGTACTTTGACACC
ACCATCGACCGGAAGAGGTACACCAGCACCAAAGAGGTGCTGGACGCCACCCTGATCCACCAGAGCATCA
CCGGCCTGTACGAGACACGGATCGACCTGTCTCAGCTGGGAGGCGACAAGCGACCTGCCGCCACAAAGAA
GGCTGGACAGGCTAAGAAGAAGAAAGATTACAAAGACGATGACGATAAGGGATCCGGCGCAACAAACTTC
TCTCTGCTGAAACAAGCCGGAGATGTCGAAGAGAATCCTGGACCGATGGTGTCTAAGGGCGAAGAGCTGT
TCACCGGGGTGGTGCCCATCCTGGTCGAGCTGGACGGCGACGTAAACGGCCACAAGTTCAGCGTGTCCGG
CGAGGGCGAGGGCGATGCCACCTACGGCAAGCTGACCCTGAAGTTCATCTGCACCACCGGCAAGCTGCCC
GTGCCCTGGCCCACCCTCGTGACCACCCTGACCTACGGCGTGCAGTGCTTCAGCCGCTACCCCGACCACA
TGAAGCAGCACGACTTCTTCAAGTCCGCCATGCCCGAAGGCTACGTCCAGGAGCGCACCATCTTCTTCAA
GGACGACGGCAACTACAAGACCCGCGCCGAGGTGAAGTTCGAGGGCGACACCCTGGTGAACCGCATCGAG
CTGAAGGGCATCGACTTCAAGGAGGACGGCAACATCCTGGGGCACAAGCTGGAGTACAACTACAACAGCC
ACAACGTCTATATCATGGCCGACAAGCAGAAGAACGGCATCAAGGTGAACTTCAAGATCCGCCACAACAT
CGAGGACGGCAGCGTGCAGCTCGCCGACCACTACCAGCAGAACACCCCCATCGGCGACGGCCCCGTGCTG
CTGCCCGACAACCACTACCTGAGCACCCAGTCCGCCCTGAGCAAAGACCCCAACGAGAAGCGCGATCACA
TGGTCCTGCTGGAGTTCGTGACCGCCGCCGGGATCACTCTCGGCATGGACGAGCTGTACAAGTAAACGCG
TTAAGTCGACAATCAACCTCTGGATTACAAAATTTGTGAAAGATTGACTGGTATTCTTAACTATGTTGCT
CCTTTTACGCTATGTGGATACGCTGCTTTAATGCCTTTGTATCATGCTATTGCTTCCCGTATGGCTTTCA
TTTTCTCCTCCTTGTATAAATCCTGGTTGCTGTCTCTTTATGAGGAGTTGTGGCCCGTTGTCAGGCAACG
TGGCGTGGTGTGCACTGTGTTTGCTGACGCAACCCCCACTGGTTGGGGCATTGCCACCACCTGTCAGCTC
CTTTCCGGGACTTTCGCTTTCCCCCTCCCTATTGCCACGGCGGAACTCATCGCCGCCTGCCTTGCCCGCT
GCTGGACAGGGGCTCGGCTGTTGGGCACTGACAATTCCGTGGTGTTGTCGGGGAAATCATCGTCCTTTCC
TTGGCTGCTCGCCTGTGTTGCCACCTGGATTCTGCGCGGGACGTCCTTCTGCTACGTCCCTTCGGCCCTC
AATCCAGCGGACCTTCCTTCCCGCGGCCTGCTGCCGGCTCTGCGGCCTCTTCCGCGTCTTCGCCTTCGCC
CTCAGACGAGTCGGATCTCCCTTTGGGCCGCCTCCCCGCGTCGACTTTAAGACCAATGACTTACAAGGCA
GCTGTAGATCTTAGCCACTTTTTAAAAGAAAAGGGGGGACTGGAAGGGCTAATTCACTCCCAACGAAGAC
AAGATCTGCTTTTTGCTTGTACTGGGTCTCTCTGGTTAGACCAGATCTGAGCCTGGGAGCTCTCTGGCTA
ACTAGGGAACCCACTGCTTAAGCCTCAATAAAGCTTGCCTTGAGTGCTTCAAGTAGTGTGTGCCCGTCTG
TTGTGTGACTCTGGTAACTAGAGATCCCTCAGACCCTTTTAGTCAGTGTGGAAAATCTCTAGCAGGGCCC
GTTTAAACCCGCTGATCAGCCTCGACTGTGCCTTCTAGTTGCCAGCCATCTGTTGTTTGCCCCTCCCCCG
TGCCTTCCTTGACCCTGGAAGGTGCCACTCCCACTGTCCTTTCCTAATAAAATGAGGAAATTGCATCGCA
TTGTCTGAGTAGGTGTCATTCTATTCTGGGGGGTGGGGTGGGGCAGGACAGCAAGGGGGAGGATTGGGAA
GACAATAGCAGGCATGCTGGGGATGCGGTGGGCTCTATGGCTTCTGAGGCGGAAAGAACCAGCTGGGGCT
CTAGGGGGTATCCCC
[124 nt withheld, positions 9186-9309]
C
[91 nt withheld, positions 9311-9401]
A
[49 nt withheld, positions 9403-9451]
CCTTTGACGTTGGAGTCCACGTTCTTT
[37 nt withheld, positions 9479-9515]
ACCCTATCTCGGTCTATTCTTTTGATTTATAAGGGATTTTGCCGATTTCGGCCTATTGGTTAAAAAATGA
GCTGATTTAACAAAAATTTAACGCGAATTAATTCTGTGGAATGTGTGTCAGTTAGGGTGTGGAAAGTCCC
CAGGCTCCCCAGCAGGCAGAAGTATGCAAAGCATGCATCTCAATTAGTCAGCAACCAGGTGTGGAAAGTC
CCCAGGCTCCCCAGCAGGCAGAAGTATGCAAAGCATGCATCTCAATTAGTCAGCAACCATAGTCCCGCCC
CTAACTCCGCCCATCCCGCCCCTAACTCCGCCCAGTTCCGCCCATTCTCCGCCCCATGGCTGACTAATTT
TTTTTATTTATGCAGAGGCCGAGGCCGCCTCTGCCTCTGAGCTATTCCAGAAGTAGTGAGGAGGCTTTTT
TGGAGGCCTAGGCTTTTGCAAAAAGCTCCCGGGAGCTTGTATATCCATTTTCGGATCTGATCAGCACGTG
TTGACAATTAATCATCGGCATAGTATATCGGCATAGTATAATACGACAAGGTGAGGAACTAAACCATGGC
CAAGTTGACCAGTGCCGTTCCGGTGCTCACCGCGCGCGACGTCGCCGGAGCGGTCGAGTTCTGGACCGAC
CGGCTCGGGTTCTCCCGGGACTTCGTGGAGGACGACTTCGCCGGTGTGGTCCGGGACGACGTGACCCTGT
TCATCAGCGCGGTCCAGGACCAGGTGGTGCCGGACAACACCCTGGCCTGGGTGTGGGTGCGCGGCCTGGA
CGAGCTGTACGCCGAGTGGTCGGAGGTCGTGTCCACGAACTTCCGGGACGCCTCCGGGCCGGCCATGACC
GAGATCGGCGAGCAGCCGTGGGGGCGGGAGTTCGCCCTGCGCGACCCGGCCGGCAACTGCGTGCACTTCG
TGGCCGAGGAGCAGGACTGACACGTGCTACGAGATTTCGATTCCACCGCCGCCTTCTATGAAAGGTTGGG
CTTCGGAATCGTTTTCCGGGACGCCGGCTGGATGATCCTCCAGCGCGGGGATCTCATGCTGGAGTTCTTC
GCCCACCCCAACTTGTTTATTGCAGCTTATAATGGTTACAAATAAAGCAATAGCATCACAAATTTCACAA
ATAAAGCATTTTTTTCACTGCATTCTAGTTGTGGTTTGTCCAAACTCATCAATGTATCTTATCATGTCTG
TATACCGTCGACCTCTAGCTAGAGCTTGGCGTAATCATGGTCATAGCTGTTTCCTGTGTGAAATTGTTAT
CCGCTCACAATTCCACACAACATACGAGCCGGAAGCATAAAGTGTAAAGCCTGGGGTGCCTAATGAGTGA
GCTAACTCACATTAATTGCGTTGCGCTCACTGCCCGCTTTCCAGTCGGGAAACCTGTCGTGCCAGCTGCA
TTAATGAATCGGCCAACGCGCGGGGAGAGGCGGTTTGCGTATTGGGCGCTCTTCCGCTTCCTCGCTCACT
GACTCGCTGCGCTCGGTCGTTCGGCTGCGGCGAGCGGTATCAGCTCACTCAAAGGCGGTAATACGGTTAT
CCACAGAATCAGGGGATAACGCAGGAAAGAACATGTGAGCAAAAGGCCAGCAAAAGGCCAGGAACCGTAA
AAAGGCCGCGTTGCTGGCGTTTTTCCATAGGCTCCGCCCCCCTGACGAGCATCACAAAAATCGACGCTCA
AGTCAGAGGTGGCGAAACCCGACAGGACTATAAAGATACCAGGCGTTTCCCCCTGGAAGCTCCCTCGTGC
GCTCTCCTGTTCCGACCCTGCCGCTTACCGGATACCTGTCCGCCTTTCTCCCTTCGGGAAGCGTGGCGCT
TTCTCATAGCTCACGCTGTAGGTATCTCAGTTCGGTGTAGGTCGTTCGCTCCAAGCTGGGCTGTGTGCAC
GAACCCCCCGTTCAGCCCGACCGCTGCGCCTTATCCGGTAACTATCGTCTTGAGTCCAACCCGGTAAGAC
ACGACTTATCGCCACTGGCAGCAGCCACTGGTAACAGGATTAGCAGAGCGAGGTATGTAGGCGGTGCTAC
AGAGTTCTTGAAGTGGTGGCCTAACTACGGCTACACTAGAAGAACAGTATTTGGTATCTGCGCTCTGCTG
AAGCCAGTTACCTTCGGAAAAAGAGTTGGTAGCTCTTGATCCGGCAAACAAACCACCGCTGGTAGCGGTG
GTTTTTTTGTTTGCAAGCAGCAGATTACGCGCAGAAAAAAAGGATCTCAAGAAGATCCTTTGATCTTTTC
TACGGGGTCTGACGCTCAGTGGAACGAAAACTCACGTTAAGGGATTTTGGTCATGAGATTATCAAAAAGG
ATCTTCACCTAGATCCTTTTAAATTAAAAATGAAGTTTTAAATCAATCTAAAGTATATATGAGTAAACTT
GGTCTGACAGTTACCAATGCTTAATCAGTGAGGCACCTATCTCAGCGATCTGTCTATTTCGTTCATCCAT
AGTTGCCTGACTCCCCGTCGTGTAGATAACTACGATACGGGAGGGCTTACCATCTGGCCCCAGTGCTGCA
ATGATACCGCGAGACCCACGCTCACCGGCTCCAGATTTATCAGCAATAAACCAGCCAGCCGGAAGGGCCG
AGCGCAGAAGTGGTCCTGCAACTTTATCCGCCTCCATCCAGTCTATTAATTGTTGCCGGGAAGCTAGAGT
AAGTAGTTCGCCAGTTAATAGTTTGCGCAACGTTGTTGCCATTGCTACAGGCATCGTGGTGTCACGCTCG
TCGTTTGGTATGGCTTCATTCAGCTCCGGTTCCCAACGATCAAGGCGAGTTACATGATCCCCCATGTTGT
GCAAAAAAGCGGTTAGCTCCTTCGGTCCTCCGATCGTTGTCAGAAGTAAGTTGGCCGCAGTGTTATCACT
CATGGTTATGGCAGCACTGCATAATTCTCTTACTGTCATGCCATCCGTAAGATGCTTTTCTGTGACTGGT
GAGTACTCAACCAAGTCATTCTGAGAATAGTGTATGCGGCGACCGAGTTGCTCTTGCCCGGCGTCAATAC
GGGATAATACCGCGCCACATAGCAGAACTTTAAAAGTGCTCATCATTGGAAAACGTTCTTCGGGGCGAAA
ACTCTCAAGGATCTTACCGCTGTTGAGATCCAGTTCGATGTAACCCACTCGTGCACCCAACTGATCTTCA
GCATCTTTTACTTTCACCAGCGTTTCTGGGTGAGCAAAAACAGGAAGGCAAAATGCCGCAAAAAAGGGAA
TAAGGGCGACACGGAAATGTTGAATACTCATACTCTTCCTTTTTCAATATTATTGAAGCATTTATCAGGG
TTATTGTCTCATGAGCGGATACATATTTGAATGTATTTAGAAAAATAAACAAATAGGGGTTCCGCGCACA
TTTCCCCGAAAAGTGCCACCTGACGTCGACGGATCGGGAGATCTCCCGATCCCCTATGGTGCACTCTCAG
TACAATCTGCTCTGATGCCGCATAGTTAAGCCAGTATCTGCTCCCTGCTTGTGTGTTGGAGGTCGCTGAG
TAGTGCGCGAGCAAAATTTAAGCTACAACAAGGCAAGGCTTGACCGACAATTGCATGAAGAATCTGCTTA
GGGTTAGGCGTTTTGCGCTGCTTCGCGATGTACGGGCCAGATATACGCGTT
Features (pLannotate 1.2.2; 33 found; start..end, strand, type, name):
      1..380     +  enhancer       CMV enhancer: human cytomegalovirus immediate early enhancer
    381..580     +  promoter       CMV promoter: human cytomegalovirus (CMV) immediate early promoter
    598..778     +  LTR            5' LTR (truncated): truncated 5' long terminal repeat (LTR) from HIV-1
    825..950     +  misc_feature   HIV-1 Ψ: packaging signal of human immunodeficiency virus type 1
    934..1297    +  CDS            HIV-1 gag (fragment): gag protein from human immunodeficiency virus 1; gag
   1443..1676    +  misc_feature   RRE: The Rev response element (RRE) of HIV-1 allows for Rev-dependent mRNA export from the nucleus to the cytoplasm.
   2053..2153    +  CDS            Rev (fragment): human immunodeficiency virus 1 (HIV-1) Rev protein; rev; enhances nuclear export of unspliced and incompletely spliced viral mRNAs
   2203..2320    +  misc_feature   cPPT/CTS: central polypurine tract and central termination sequence of HIV-1
   2371..2611    +  promoter       U6 promoter: RNA polymerase III promoter for human U6 snRNA
   2641..2716    +  misc_RNA       gRNA scaffold: guide RNA scaffold for the Streptococcus pyogenes CRISPR/Cas9 system
   2734..2752    +  CDS            small t antigen (fragment): SV40 (simian virus 40) small t antigen
   2778..2989    +  promoter       EF-1α core promoter: core promoter for human elongation factor EF-1α
   3014..7117    +  CDS            Cas9: Cas9 (Csn1) endonuclease from the Streptococcus pyogenes Type II CRISPR/Cas system generates RNA-guided double strand breaks in DNA
   7256..7972    +  CDS            EGFP: EGFP is a basic (constitutively fluorescent) green fluorescent protein published in 1996, derived from Aequorea victoria. It is reported to be a rapidly-maturing weak dimer with moderate acid sensitivity.
   7991..8579    +  misc_feature   WPRE: woodchuck hepatitis virus posttranscriptional regulatory element
   8630..8649    +  misc_feature   cPPT/CTS (fragment): central polypurine tract and central termination sequence of HIV-1
   8651..8884    +  LTR            3' LTR (ΔU3): self-inactivating 3' long terminal repeat (LTR) from HIV-1
   8916..9140    +  polyA_signal   bGH poly(A) signal: bovine growth hormone polyadenylation signal
   9144..9165    +  promoter       SV40 promoter (fragment): SV40 enhancer and early promoter
   9186..9614    +  rep_origin     f1 ori (sequence partly withheld): f1 bacteriophage origin of replication; arrow indicates direction of (+) strand synthesis
   9628..9957    +  promoter       SV40 promoter: SV40 enhancer and early promoter
  10005..10052   +  promoter       EM7 promoter: synthetic bacterial promoter&nbsp
  10071..10445   +  CDS            BleoR: antibiotic-binding protein; Sh ble from Streptoalloteichus hindustanus; confers resistance to bleomycin, phleomycin, and Zeocin™
  10455..10580   +  CDS            ble (fragment): BLE_KLEPN - Experimental evidence at protein level: Swiss-Prot protein existence level 1. Binding protein with a strong affinity to the bleomycin family of antibiotics. Binds to CL990; an antimitotic-antibiotic compound. From Klebsiella pneumoniae.
  10575..10696   +  polyA_signal   SV40 poly(A) signal: SV40 polyadenylation signal
  10767..10789   -  protein_bind   lac operator (fragment): The lac repressor binds to the lac operator to inhibit transcription in E. coli. This inhibition can be relieved by adding lactose or isopropyl-β-D-thiogalactopyranoside (IPTG). lac repressor encoded by lacI
  10793..10823   -  promoter       lac promoter: promoter for the E. coli lac operon
  10838..10859   -  protein_bind   CAP binding site: CAP binding activates transcription in the presence of cAMP. E. coli catabolite activator protein
  10872..10964   -  CDS            lacI (fragment): lac repressor; lacI; The lac repressor binds to the lac operator to inhibit transcription in E. coli. This inhibition can be relieved by adding lactose or isopropyl-β-D-thiogalactopyranoside (IPTG).
  11147..11735   -  rep_origin     ori: high-copy-number ColE1/pMB1/pBR322/pUC origin of replication
  11906..12766   -  CDS            AmpR: β-lactamase; bla; confers resistance to ampicillin, carbenicillin, and related antibiotics
  12767..12871   -  promoter       AmpR promoter: bla
  12930..12982   -  misc_feature   bom (fragment): basis of mobility region from pBR322
