[The description below was written by a language model from this plasmid's Addgene catalogue record and pLannotate feature annotations shown in this document.]
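Description:
pTJK643 is an all-in-one lentiviral CRISPR/Cas9 plasmid built to knock out human SIX1. It is a third-generation-style, self-inactivating HIV-1 transfer vector. A CMV enhancer/promoter replaces the U3 region upstream of a truncated 5' LTR to drive genomic RNA production in packaging cells. This is followed by the Ψ packaging signal with a gag fragment, the Rev response element for Rev-dependent nuclear export, and a cPPT/CTS that aids nuclear import. The 3' LTR carries the ΔU3 deletion, so the integrated provirus lacks LTR promoter activity. In bacteria the plasmid replicates from a high-copy ColE1/pUC-type origin and is selected with ampicillin through β-lactamase; an f1 origin is also present.

The payload sits between the LTRs. A human U6 RNA polymerase III promoter drives a SIX1-targeting spacer (SIX1 sgRNA1), cloned through BsmBI sites and fused to the Streptococcus pyogenes guide RNA scaffold. Downstream, an EF-1α core promoter expresses S. pyogenes Cas9, followed by an EGFP coding sequence. The feature table does not annotate the linker between Cas9 and EGFP, so how the two are co-expressed is not stated, but EGFP presumably marks transduced cells. A WPRE enhances transcript stability and expression.

The listed Zeocin marker corresponds to an SV40/EM7 promoter-driven BleoR cassette with an SV40 poly(A) signal. This cassette lies outside the LTRs in the plasmid backbone, so it would not be carried into packaged virus. The construct is intended for generating SIX1 loss-of-function in human cells by lentiviral transduction or direct transfection.
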