Addgene plasmid #138011: pTJK643
Purpose: SIX1 knockout
Depositing lab: Tami Kingsbury. Depositing organization: University of Maryland, Baltimore.
Backbone
  Vector backbone: Addgene 82416
  Vector type: Lentiviral, CRISPR
  Selectable markers: Zeocin
Growth in bacteria
  Bacterial resistance: Ampicillin, 100 μg/mL
  Growth temperature: 37°C
  Growth strain: NEB Stable ; Stellar Cells
  Copy number: Unknown
Gene/Insert
  Gene/Insert name: SIX1 sgRNA1
  gRNA/shRNA sequence: TGCTTCAAGGAGAAGTCGAG
  Species: H. sapiens (human)
  Mutation: None
  Entrez Gene: SIX1 (a.k.a. BOS3, DFNA23, TIP39)
  Promoter: U6
  Cloning method: Restriction Enzyme; 5′ cloning site BsmB1 (unknown if destroyed); 3′ cloning site BsmB1 (unknown if destroyed)
  Sequencing primers: 5′ GAGGGCCTATTTCCCATGATT
Terms and licenses: Academic/Nonprofit Terms; Industry Terms: Not Available to Industry
How to cite: pTJK643 was a gift from Tami Kingsbury (Addgene plasmid # 138011 ; http://n2t.net/addgene:138011 ; RRID:Addgene_138011)
